LOCUS       Exported 1032 bp ds-DNA linear SYN 23-MAY-2021
DEFINITION  Protein expression..
ACCESSION   .
VERSION     .
KEYWORDS    pCri-7a-Strep
SOURCE      synthetic DNA construct
  ORGANISM  synthetic DNA construct
REFERENCE   1 (bases 1 to 1032)
  AUTHORS   Goulas T, Cuppari A, Garcia-Castellanos R, Snipas S, Glockshuber R,
            Arolas JL, Gomis-Ruth FX
  TITLE     The pCri System: A Vector Collection for Recombinant Protein
            Expression and Purification.
  JOURNAL   PLoS One. 2014 Nov 11;9(11):e112643. doi:
            10.1371/journal.pone.0112643. eCollection 2014.
  PUBMED    25386923
REFERENCE   2 (bases 1 to 1032)
  AUTHORS   .
  TITLE     Direct Submission
  JOURNAL   Exported May 23, 2021 from SnapGene Server 1.1.58
            http://www.snapgene.com
FEATURES             Location/Qualifiers
     source          1..1032
                     /organism="synthetic DNA construct"
                     /mol_type="other DNA"
     protein_bind    2..26
                     /label=lac operator
                     /bound_moiety="lac repressor encoded by lacI"
                     /note="The lac repressor binds to the lac operator to
                     inhibit transcription in E. coli. This inhibition can be
                     relieved by adding lactose or
                     isopropyl-beta-D-thiogalactopyranoside (IPTG)."
     RBS             41..63
                     /note="efficient ribosome binding site from bacteriophage
                     T7 gene 10 (Olins and Rangwala, 1989)"
     CDS             79..795
                     /codon_start=1
                     /product="enhanced YFP"
                     /label=EYFP
                     /note="mammalian codon-optimized"
                     /translation="VSKGEELFTGVVPILVELDGDVNGHKFSVSGEGEGDATYGKLTLK
                     FICTTGKLPVPWPTLVTTFGYGLQCFARYPDHMKQHDFFKSAMPEGYVQERTIFFKDDG
                     NYKTRAEVKFEGDTLVNRIELKGIDFKEDGNILGHKLEYNYNSHNVYIMADKQKNGIKV
                     NFKIRHNIEDGSVQLADHYQQNTPIGDGPVLLPDNHYLSTQSALSKDPNEKRDHMVLLE
                     FVTAAGITLGMDELYK"
     primer_bind     complement(121..142)
                     /label=EGFP-N
                     /note="EGFP, reverse primer"
     primer_bind     complement(382..401)
                     /label=EXFP-R
                     /note="For distinguishing EGFP variants, reverse primer"
     primer_bind     729..750
                     /label=EGFP-C
                     /note="EGFP, forward primer"
     CDS             847..870
                     /codon_start=1
                     /product="peptide that binds Strep-Tactin(R), an engineered
                     form of streptavidin"
                     /label=Strep-Tag II
                     /translation="WSHPQFEK"
     CDS             880..897
                     /codon_start=1
                     /product="6xHis affinity tag"
                     /label=6xHis
                     /translation="HHHHHH"
     primer_bind     complement(950..968)
                     /label=T7 Term
                     /note="T7 terminator, reverse primer"
     terminator      964..1011
                     /label=T7 terminator
                     /note="transcription terminator for bacteriophage T7 RNA
                     polymerase"
ORIGIN
        1 gggaattgtg agcggataac aattcccctc tagaaataat tttgtttaac tttaagaagg
       61 agatatacca tggccaaagt gagcaagggc gaggagctgt tcaccggggt ggtgcccatc
      121 ctggtcgagc tggacggcga cgtaaacggc cacaagttca gcgtgtccgg cgagggcgag
      181 ggcgatgcca cctacggcaa gctgaccctg aagttcatct gcaccaccgg caagctgccc
      241 gtgccctggc ccaccctcgt gaccaccttc ggctacggcc tgcagtgctt cgcccgctac
      301 cccgaccaca tgaagcagca cgacttcttc aagtccgcca tgcccgaagg ctacgtccag
      361 gagcgcacca tcttcttcaa ggacgacggc aactacaaga cccgcgccga ggtgaagttc
      421 gagggcgaca ccctggtgaa ccgcatcgag ctgaagggca tcgacttcaa ggaggacggc
      481 aacatcctgg ggcacaagct ggagtacaac tacaacagcc acaacgtcta tatcatggcc
      541 gacaagcaga agaacggcat caaggtgaac ttcaagatcc gccacaacat cgaggacggc
      601 agcgtgcagc tcgccgacca ctaccagcag aacaccccca tcggcgacgg ccccgtgctg
      661 ctgcccgaca accactacct gagcacccag tccgccctga gcaaagaccc caacgagaag
      721 cgcgatcaca tggtcctgct ggagttcgtg accgccgccg ggatcactct cggcatggac
      781 gagctgtaca agtaaggtac cggatccgaa ttcgagctcc gtcgacaagc ttgcggccca
      841 ctcgagtgga gccatccaca attcgaaaag taaactagtc accaccacca ccaccactga
      901 gatccggctg ctaacaaagc ccgaaaggaa gctgagttgg ctgctgccac cgctgagcaa
      961 taactagcat aaccccttgg ggcctctaaa cgggtcttga ggggtttttt gctgaaagga
     1021 ggaactatat cc
//
