>Addgene plasmid #61339 | pCri-7a-Strep | addgene partial sequence | sequence record 101031 | EGFP-C 5'-CATGGTCCTGCTGGAGTTCGTG-3'
GTAAGGTACCGGATCCGAATTCGAGCTCCGTCGACAAGCTTGCGGCCCACTCGAGTGGAGCCATCCACAA
TTCGAAAAGTAAACTAGTCACCACCACCACCACCACTGAGATCCGGCTGCTAACAAAGCCCGAAAGGAAG
CTGAGTTGGCTGCTGCCACCGCTGAGCAATAACTAGCATAACCCCTTGGGGCCTCTAAACGGGTCTTGAG
GGGTTTTTTGCTGAAAGGAGGAACTATATCCGGATTGGCGAATGGG
[124 nt withheld, positions 257-380]
C
[91 nt withheld, positions 382-472]
A
[49 nt withheld, positions 474-522]
CCTTTGACGTTGGAGTCCACGTTCTTTAATAGTGGACTCTTGTTCCAAACTGGAACAACACTCAACCCTA
TCTCGGTCTATTCTTTTGATTTATAAGGGATTTTGCCGATTTCGGCCTATTGGTTAAAAAATGAGCTGAT
TTAACAAAAATTTAACGCGAATTTTAACAAAATATTAACGCTTACAATTTAGGTGGCACTTTTCGGGGAA
ATGTGCGCGGAACCCCTATTTGTTTATTTTTCTAAATACATTCAAATATGTATCCGCTCATGAATTAATT
CTTAG
