>Addgene plasmid #61339 | pCri-7a-Strep | addgene partial sequence | sequence record 101356 | EGFP-N 5'-CGTCGCCGTCCAGCTCGACCAG-3'
ACAGGCTTCGACGCCGCTTCGTTCTACCATCGACACCACCACGCTGGCACCCAGTTGATCGGCGCGAGAT
TTAATCGCCGCGACAATTTGCGACGGCGCGTGCAGGGCCAGACTGGAGGTGGCAACGCCAATCAGCAACG
ACTGTTTGCCCGCCAGTTGTTGTGCCACGCGGTTGGGAATGTAATTCAGCTCCGCCATCGCCGCTTCCAC
TTTTTCCCGCGTTTTCGCAGAAACGTGGCTGGCCTGGTTCACCACGCGGGAAACGGTCTGATAAGAGACA
CCGGCATACTCTGCGACATCGTATAACGTTACTGGTTTCACATTCACCACCCTGAATTGACTCTCTTCCG
GGCGCTATCATGCCATACCGCGAAAGGTTTTGCGCCATTCGATGGTGTCCGGGATCTCGACGCTCTCCCT
TATGCGACTCCTGCATTAGGAAGCAGCCCAGTAGTAGGTTGAGGCCGTTGAGCACCGCCGCCGCAAGGAA
TGGTGCATGCAAGGAGATGGCGCCCAACAGTCCCCCGGCCACGGGGCCTGCCACCATACCCACGCCGAAA
CAAGCGCTCATGAGCCCGAAGTGGCGAGCCCGATCTTCCCCATCGGTGATGTCGGCGATATAGGCGCCAG
CAACCGCACCTGTGGCGCCGGTGATGCCGGCCACGATGCGTCCGGCGTAGAGGATCGAGATCTCGATCCC
GCGAAATTAATACGACTCACTATAGGGGAATTGTGAGCGGATAACAATTCCCCTCTAGAAATAATTTTGT
TTAACTTTAAGAAGGAGATATACCATGGCCAAAGTGAGC
