[The description below was written by a language model from this plasmid's Addgene catalogue record and the feature table of its GenBank file.]
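Description:
pCri-7a-Strep is a bacterial expression plasmid built on a pET backbone, one member of the pCri vector collection developed for recombinant protein expression and purification. The catalogue entry lists it as roughly 6 kb, low copy and selected with kanamycin. The origin of replication and the resistance gene themselves are not documented in the available annotation, because the sequence record held for this plasmid covers only about 1 kb spanning the expression cassette rather than the whole vector.

Within that annotated region, a lac operator sits upstream of the efficient ribosome binding site from bacteriophage T7 gene 10, followed by a fluorescent protein coding sequence, a Strep-Tag II, a 6xHis tag and a T7 terminator. This layout is typical of pET-style cassettes, in which lac repressor binding at the operator holds transcription in check until IPTG or lactose is added. The promoter lies outside the annotated segment and is not stated in the record, although the T7 terminator and pET backbone suggest T7 RNA polymerase-driven expression. The catalogue names the insert as green fluorescent protein, whereas the automated annotation labels the open reading frame as a mammalian codon-optimised enhanced YFP; these are closely related variants, and the record does not resolve which applies.

The catalogue describes a C-terminal Strep-tag on the insert, allowing purification on Strep-Tactin. The 6xHis feature annotated just downstream is not mentioned in the catalogue, and the record does not show whether it is translated in frame with the fusion. The stated purpose is simply protein expression.
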