Addgene plasmid #61339: pCri-7a-Strep
Purpose: Protein expression.
Depositing lab: F Xavier Gomis-Ruth. Depositing organization: Institut de Biologia Molecular de Barcelona (IBMB-CSIC). Publication: The pCri System: A Vector Collection for Recombinant Protein Expression and Purification. Goulas T, Cuppari A, Garcia-Castellanos R, Snipas S, Glockshuber R, Arolas JL, Gomis-Ruth FX. PLoS One. 2014 Nov 11;9(11):e112643. doi: 10.1371/journal.pone.0112643. eCollection 2014. PONE-D-14-36402 PubMed 25386923.
Backbone
  Vector backbone: pET
  Total vector size (bp): 6000
  Vector type: Bacterial Expression
Growth in bacteria
  Bacterial resistance: Kanamycin, 50 μg/mL
  Growth temperature: 37°C
  Growth strain: DH5alpha
  Copy number: Low Copy
Gene/Insert
  Gene/Insert name: Green fluorescent protein
  Tag / fusion protein: Strep-tag (C terminal on insert)
Terms and licenses: Academic/Nonprofit Terms; Industry Terms: Not Available to Industry
How to cite: pCri-7a-Strep was a gift from F Xavier Gomis-Ruth (Addgene plasmid # 61339 ; http://n2t.net/addgene:61339 ; RRID:Addgene_61339)
